>Addgene plasmid #146457 | pETM-60-NcQDE2_485-938_H | depositor full sequence | sequence record 288902 | Full Sequence
TGGCGAATGGG
[124 nt withheld, positions 12-135]
C
[91 nt withheld, positions 137-227]
A
[49 nt withheld, positions 229-277]
CCTTTGACGTTGGAGTCCACGTTCTTT
[37 nt withheld, positions 305-341]
ACCCTATCTCGGTCTATTCTTTTGATTTATAAGGGATTTTGCCGATTTCGGCCTATTGGTTAAAAAATGA
GCTGATTTAACAAAAATTTAACGCGAATTTTAACAAAATATTAACGTTTACAATTTCAGGTGGCACTTTT
CGGGGAAATGTGCGCGGAACCCCTATTTGTTTATTTTTCTAAATACATTCAAATATGTATCCGCTCATGA
ATTAATTCTTAGAAAAACTCATCGAGCATCAAATGAAACTGCAATTTATTCATATCAGGATTATCAATAC
CATATTTTTGAAAAAGCCGTTTCTGTAATGAAGGAGAAAACTCACCGAGGCAGTTCCATAGGATGGCAAG
ATCCTGGTATCGGTCTGCGATTCCGACTCGTCCAACATCAATACAACCTATTAATTTCCCCTCGTCAAAA
ATAAGGTTATCAAGTGAGAAATCACCATGAGTGACGACTGAATCCGGTGAGAATGGCAAAAGTTTATGCA
TTTCTTTCCAGACTTGTTCAACAGGCCAGCCATTACGCTCGTCATCAAAATCACTCGCATCAACCAAACC
GTTATTCATTCGTGATTGCGCCTGAGCGAGACGAAATACGCGATCGCTGTTAAAAGGACAATTACAAACA
GGAATCGAATGCAACCGGCGCAGGAACACTGCCAGCGCATCAACAATATTTTCACCTGAATCAGGATATT
CTTCTAATACCTGGAATGCTGTTTTCCCGGGGATCGCAGTGGTGAGTAACCATGCATCATCAGGAGTACG
GATAAAATGCTTGATGGTCGGAAGAGGCATAAATTCCGTCAGCCAGTTTAGTCTGACCATCTCATCTGTA
ACATCATTGGCAACGCTACCTTTGCCATGTTTCAGAAACAACTCTGGCGCATCGGGCTTCCCATACAATC
GATAGATTGTCGCACCTGATTGCCCGACATTATCGCGAGCCCATTTATACCCATATAAATCAGCATCCAT
GTTGGAATTTAATCGCGGCCTAGAGCAAGACGTTTCCCGTTGAATATGGCTCATAACACCCCTTGTATTA
CTGTTTATGTAAGCAGACAGTTTTATTGTTCATGACCAAAATCCCTTAACGTGAGTTTTCGTTCCACTGA
GCGTCAGACCCCGTAGAAAAGATCAAAGGATCTTCTTGAGATCCTTTTTTTCTGCGCGTAATCTGCTGCT
TGCAAACAAAAAAACCACCGCTACCAGCGGTGGTTTGTTTGCCGGATCAAGAGCTACCAACTCTTTTTCC
GAAGGTAACTGGCTTCAGCAGAGCGCAGATACCAAATACTGTCCTTCTAGTGTAGCCGTAGTTAGGCCAC
CACTTCAAGAACTCTGTAGCACCGCCTACATACCTCGCTCTGCTAATCCTGTTACCAGTGGCTGCTGCCA
GTGGCGATAAGTCGTGTCTTACCGGGTTGGACTCAAGACGATAGTTACCGGATAAGGCGCAGCGGTCGGG
CTGAACGGGGGGTTCGTGCACACAGCCCAGCTTGGAGCGAACGACCTACACCGAACTGAGATACCTACAG
CGTGAGCTATGAGAAAGCGCCACGCTTCCCGAAGGGAGAAAGGCGGACAGGTATCCGGTAAGCGGCAGGG
TCGGAACAGGAGAGCGCACGAGGGAGCTTCCAGGGGGAAACGCCTGGTATCTTTATAGTCCTGTCGGGTT
TCGCCACCTCTGACTTGAGCGTCGATTTTTGTGATGCTCGTCAGGGGGGCGGAGCCTATGGAAAAACGCC
AGCAACGCGGCCTTTTTACGGTTCCTGGCCTTTTGCTGGCCTTTTGCTCACATGTTCTTTCCTGCGTTAT
CCCCTGATTCTGTGGATAACCGTATTACCGCCTTTGAGTGAGCTGATACCGCTCGCCGCAGCCGAACGAC
CGAGCGCAGCGAGTCAGTGAGCGAGGAAGCGGAAGAGCGCCTGATGCGGTATTTTCTCCTTACGCATCTG
TGCGGTATTTCACACCGCATATATGGTGCACTCTCAGTACAATCTGCTCTGATGCCGCATAGTTAAGCCA
GTATACACTCCGCTATCGCTACGTGACTGGGTCATGGCTGCGCCCCGACACCCGCCAACACCCGCTGACG
CGCCCTGACGGGCTTGTCTGCTCCCGGCATCCGCTTACAGACAAGCTGTGACCGTCTCCGGGAGCTGCAT
GTGTCAGAGGTTTTCACCGTCATCACCGAAACGCGCGAGGCAGCTGCGGTAAAGCTCATCAGCGTGGTCG
TGAAGCGATTCACAGATGTCTGCCTGTTCATCCGCGTCCAGCTCGTTGAGTTTCTCCAGAAGCGTTAATG
TCTGGCTTCTGATAAAGCGGGCCATGTTAAGGGCGGTTTTTTCCTGTTTGGTCACTGATGCCTCCGTGTA
AGGGGGATTTCTGTTCATGGGGGTAATGATACCGATGAAACGAGAGAGGATGCTCACGATACGGGTTACT
GATGATGAACATGCCCGGTTACTGGAACGTTGTGAGGGTAAACAACTGGCGGTATGGATGCGGCGGGACC
AGAGAAAAATCACTCAGGGTCAATGCCAGCGCTTCGTTAATACAGATGTAGGTGTTCCACAGGGTAGCCA
GCAGCATCCTGCGATGCAGATCCGGAACATAATGGTGCAGGGCGCTGACTTCCGCGTTTCCAGACTTTAC
GAAACACGGAAACCGAAGACCATTCATGTTGTTGCTCAGGTCGCAGACGTTTTGCAGCAGCAGTCGCTTC
ACGTTCGCTCGCGTATCGGTGATTCATTCTGCTAACCAGTAAGGCAACCCCGCCAGCCTAGCCGGGTCCT
CAACGACAGGAGCACGATCATGCGCACCCGTGGGGCCGCCATGCCGGCGATAATGGCCTGCTTCTCGCCG
AAACGTTTGGTGGCGGGACCAGTGACGAAGGCTTGAGCGAGGGCGTGCAAGATTCCGAATACCGCAAGCG
ACAGGCCGATCATCGTCGCGCTCCAGCGAAAGCGGTCCTCGCCGAAAATGACCCAGAGCGCTGCCGGCAC
CTGTCCTACGAGTTGCATGATAAAGAAGACAGTCATAAGTGCGGCGACGATAGTCATGCCCCGCGCCCAC
CGGAAGGAGCTGACTGGGTTGAAGGCTCTCAAGGGCATCGGTCGAGATCCCGGTGCCTAATGAGTGAGCT
AACTTACATTAATTGCGTTGCGCTCACTGCCCGCTTTCCAGTCGGGAAACCTGTCGTGCCAGCTGCATTA
ATGAATCGGCCAACGCGCGGGGAGAGGCGGTTTGCGTATTGGGCGCCAGGGTGGTTTTTCTTTTCACCAG
TGAGACGGGCAACAGCTGATTGCCCTTCACCGCCTGGCCCTGAGAGAGTTGCAGCAAGCGGTCCACGCTG
GTTTGCCCCAGCAGGCGAAAATCCTGTTTGATGGTGGTTAACGGCGGGATATAACATGAGCTGTCTTCGG
TATCGTCGTATCCCACTACCGAGATATCCGCACCAACGCGCAGCCCGGACTCGGTAATGGCGCGCATTGC
GCCCAGCGCCATCTGATCGTTGGCAACCAGCATCGCAGTGGGAACGATGCCCTCATTCAGCATTTGCATG
GTTTGTTGAAAACCGGACATGGCACTCCAGTCGCCTTCCCGTTCCGCTATCGGCTGAATTTGATTGCGAG
TGAGATATTTATGCCAGCCAGCCAGACGCAGACGCGCCGAGACAGAACTTAATGGGCCCGCTAACAGCGC
GATTTGCTGGTGACCCAATGCGACCAGATGCTCCACGCCCAGTCGCGTACCGTCTTCATGGGAGAAAATA
ATACTGTTGATGGGTGTCTGGTCAGAGACATCAAGAAATAACGCCGGAACATTAGTGCAGGCAGCTTCCA
CAGCAATGGCATCCTGGTCATCCAGCGGATAGTTAATGATCAGCCCACTGACGCGTTGCGCGAGAAGATT
GTGCACCGCCGCTTTACAGGCTTCGACGCCGCTTCGTTCTACCATCGACACCACCACGCTGGCACCCAGT
TGATCGGCGCGAGATTTAATCGCCGCGACAATTTGCGACGGCGCGTGCAGGGCCAGACTGGAGGTGGCAA
CGCCAATCAGCAACGACTGTTTGCCCGCCAGTTGTTGTGCCACGCGGTTGGGAATGTAATTCAGCTCCGC
CATCGCCGCTTCCACTTTTTCCCGCGTTTTCGCAGAAACGTGGCTGGCCTGGTTCACCACGCGGGAAACG
GTCTGATAAGAGACACCGGCATACTCTGCGACATCGTATAACGTTACTGGTTTCACATTCACCACCCTGA
ATTGACTCTCTTCCGGGCGCTATCATGCCATACCGCGAAAGGTTTTGCGCCATTCGATGGTGTCCGGGAT
CTCGACGCTCTCCCTTATGCGACTCCTGCATTAGGAAGCAGCCCAGTAGTAGGTTGAGGCCGTTGAGCAC
CGCCGCCGCAAGGAATGGTGCATGCAAGGAGATGGCGCCCAACAGTCCCCCGGCCACGGGGCCTGCCACC
ATACCCACGCCGAAACAAGCGCTCATGAGCCCGAAGTGGCGAGCCCGATCTTCCCCATCGGTGATGTCGG
CGATATAGGCGCCAGCAACCGCACCTGTGGCGCCGGTGATGCCGGCCACGATGCGTCCGGCGTAGAGGAT
CGAGATCTCGATCCCGCGAAATTAATACGACTCACTATAGGGGAATTGTGAGCGGATAACAATTCCCCTC
TAGAAATAATTTTGTTTAACTTTAAGAAGGAGATATACCATGAAAGAAATTTTGGCTGTAGTTGAAGCCG
TATCCAATGAAAAGGCGCTACCTCGCGAGAAGATTTTCGAAGCATTGGAAAGCGCGCTGGCGACAGCAAC
AAAGAAAAAATATGAACAAGAGATCGACGTCCGCGTACAGATCGATCGCAAAAGCGGTGATTTTGACACT
TTCCGTCGCTGGTTAGTTGTTGATGAAGTCACCCAGCCGACCAAGGAAATCACCCTTGAAGCCGCACGTT
ATGAAGATGAAAGCCTGAACCTGGGCGATTACGTTGAAGATCAGATTGAGTCTGTTACCTTTGACCGTAT
CACTACCCAGACGGCAAAACAGGTTATCGTGCAGAAAGTGCGTGAAGCCGAACGTGCGATGGTGGTTGAT
CAGTTCCGTGAACACGAAGGTGAAATCATCACCGGCGTGGTGAAAAAAGTAAACCGCGACAACATCTCTC
TGGATCTGGGCAACAACGCTGAAGCCGTGATCCTGCGCGAAGATATGCTGCCGCGTGAAAACTTCCGCCC
TGGCGACCGCGTTCGTGGCGTGCTCTATTCCGTTCGCCCGGAAGCGCGTGGCGCGCAACTGTTCGTCACT
CGTTCCAAGCCGGAAATGCTGATCGAACTGTTCCGTATTGAAGTGCCAGAAATCGGCGAAGAAGTGATTG
AAATTAAAGCAGCGGCTCGCGATCCGGGTTCTCGTGCGAAAATCGCGGTGAAAACCAACGATAAACGTAT
CGATCCGGTAGGTGCTTGCGTAGGTATGCGTGGCGCGCGTGTTCAGGCGGTGTCTACTGAACTGGGTGGC
GAGCGTATCGATATCGTCCTGTGGGATGATAACCCGGCGCAGTTCGTGATTAACGCAATGGCACCGGCAG
ACGTTGCTTCTATCGTGGTGGATGAAGATAAACACACTATGGACATCGCCGTTGAAGCCGGTAATCTGGC
GCAGGCGATTGGCCGTAACGGTCAGAACGTGCGTCTGGCTTCGCAACTGAGCGGTTGGGAACTCAACGTG
ATGACCGTTGACGACCTGCAAGCTAAGCATCAGGCGGAAGCGCACGCAGCGATCGACACCTTCACCAAAT
ATCTCGACATCGACGAAGACTTCGCGACTGTTCTGGTAGAAGAAGGCTTCTCGACGCTGGAAGAATTGGC
CTATGTGCCGATGAAAGAGCTGTTGGAAATCGAAGGCCTTGATGAGCCGACCGTTGAAGCACTGCGCGAG
CGTGCTAAAAATGCACTGGCCACCATTGCACAGGCCCAGGAAGAAAGCCTCGGTGATAACAAACCGGCTG
ACGATCTGCTGAACCTTGAAGGGGTAGATCGTGATTTGGCATTCAAACTGGCCGCCCGTGGCGTTTGTAC
GCTGGAAGATCTCGCCGAACAGGGCATTGATGATCTGGCTGATATCGAAGGGTTGACCGACGAAAAAGCC
GGAGCACTGATTATGGCTGCCCGTAATATTTGCTGGTTCGGTGACGAAGCGACTAGTGGTTCTGGTCATC
ACCATCACCATCACTCCGCGGGTGAGAATCTTTATTTTCAGGGCGCCATGGCAATGCTTACGTACAGCGG
TAACAAGACGGTAGAGCCGCAGGACGGCGGGTGGTTGATGAAGTTTGTCAAGGTCGCCAGACCTTGCCGC
AAGATTGAGAAGTGGACATACTTGGAACTGAAGGGTTCCAAGGCAAACGAAGGGGTGCCGCAAGCTATGA
CCGCTTTTGCCGAATTCTTGAACAGAACGGGCATCCCGATTAACCCCAGGTTCTCGCCGGGCATGAGCAT
GTCAGTTCCAGGGAGCGAAAAAGAGTTCTTTGCCAAAGTGAAGGAACTCATGAGCTCGCACCAATTTGTG
GTGGTTCTTTTACCCAGAAAGGATGTTGCGATCTACAATATGGTGAAGCGGGCTGCCGATATCACATTTG
GCGTTCACACAGTCTGTTGTGTAGCCGAAAAGTTCCTTAGCACTAAGGGGCAGCTGGGGTATTTTGCCAA
CGTCGGCCTCAAGGTCAACCTCAAGTTTGGCGGCACCAATCACAATATCAAGACGCCCATTCCTTTGCTC
GCCAAGGGGAAGACGATGGTGGTGGGCTATGATGTCACCCATCCGACCAATCTAGCGGCTGGACAATCGC
CTGCATCGGCTCCCAGTATTGTCGGCCTGGTCTCAACCATCGACCAACACCTTGGACAATGGCCTGCAAT
GGTTTGGAACAACCCGCACGGCCAGGAGTCCATGACGGAACAGTTTACGGACAAGTTCAAGACGCGTCTG
GAACTATGGCGCAGCAATCCCGCAAACAACCGCAGTCTCCCCGAGAATATCCTGATTTTCCGCGATGGCG
TCTCCGAGGGACAGTTCCAGATGGTCATCAAGGACGAGCTACCCCTGGTTCGCGCCGCCTGCAAGCTGGT
GTATCCAGCTGGCAAGCTACCGCGTATTACGCTGATTGTCTCTGTCAAGCGCCACCAGACTCGCTTCTTC
CCAACGGACCCGAAGCATATTCACTTCAAGTCCAAGAGCCCCAAGGAGGGTACTGTGGTTGACCGCGGCG
TGACCAACGTCCGCTATTGGGACTTCTTTTTGCAGGCGCACGCGTCGCTCCAGGGCACGGCCCGCTCGGC
TCACTACACAGTTCTGGTGGATGAGATTTTCAGGGCCGACTATGGAAACAAGGCGGCCGACACGCTGGAG
CAGCTGACGCATGACATGTGTTATCTCTTTGGACGAGCCACCAAGGCTGTCAGTATCTGCCCGCCTGCGT
ACTATGCCGACTTGGTGTGCGACCGGGCGCGTATCCATCAGAAGGAGCTCTTTGACGCCCTCGATGAAAA
CGATAGCGTTAAGACCGATGATTTCGCAAGATGGGGTAACTCCGGGGCTGTTCATCCCAACCTTAGGAAC
TCCATGTACTATATCTAGGCGGCCGCACTCGAGCACCACCACCACCACCACTGAGATCCGGCTGCTAACA
AAGCCCGAAAGGAAGCTGAGTTGGCTGCTGCCACCGCTGAGCAATAACTAGCATAACCCCTTGGGGCCTC
TAAACGGGTCTTGAGGGGTTTTTTGCTGAAAGGAGGAACTATATCCGGAT
Features (pLannotate 1.2.2; 21 found; start..end, strand, type, name):
     12..467     +  rep_origin     f1 ori (sequence partly withheld): f1 bacteriophage origin of replication; arrow indicates direction of (+) strand synthesis
    494..551     +  promoter       AmpR promoter (fragment): bla
    560..1375    -  CDS            KanR: aminoglycoside phosphotransferase; aph(3')-Ia; confers resistance to kanamycin in bacteria or G418 (Geneticin®) in eukaryotes
   1497..2085    +  rep_origin     ori: high-copy-number ColE1/pMB1/pBR322/pUC origin of replication
   2271..2413    -  misc_feature   bom: basis of mobility region from pBR322
   2515..2706    -  CDS            rop: Rop protein, which maintains plasmids at low copy number; rop
   2723..3103    +  CDS            YPB1_ECOLX: Protein predicted: Swiss-Prot protein existence level 4. From Escherichia coli.
   3175..3466    -  CDS            TcR (fragment): tetracycline efflux protein; tet; confers resistance to tetracycline
   3481..3502    -  protein_bind   CAP binding site: CAP binding activates transcription in the presence of cAMP. E. coli catabolite activator protein
   3515..4597    -  CDS            lacI: lac repressor; lacI; The lac repressor binds to the lac operator to inhibit transcription in E. coli. This inhibition can be relieved by adding lactose or isopropyl-β-D-thiogalactopyranoside (IPTG).
   4598..4675    -  promoter       lacI promoter: lacI
   4683..4962    -  CDS            TcR (fragment): tetracycline efflux protein; tet; confers resistance to tetracycline
   4984..5002    +  promoter       T7 promoter: promoter for bacteriophage T7 RNA polymerase
   5003..5027    +  protein_bind   lac operator: The lac repressor binds to the lac operator to inhibit transcription in E. coli. This inhibition can be relieved by adding lactose or isopropyl-β-D-thiogalactopyranoside (IPTG). lac repressor encoded by lacI
   5042..5064    +  RBS            RBS: efficient ribosome binding site from bacteriophage T7 gene 10 (Olins and Rangwala, 1989)
   5074..6552    +  CDS            NusA: transcription elongation protein (N utilization substance protein A); nusA; highly soluble in E. coli
   6568..6585    +  CDS            7xHis (fragment): 6xHis affinity tag
   6592..6614    +  CDS            capTEV™ (fragment): composite tag for in vivo biotinylation, TEV protease cleavage, and 6xHis tagging
   8005..8022    +  CDS            9xHis (fragment): 9xHis affinity tag
   8032..8081    +  CDS            SET1 (fragment): solubility-enhancement tag derived from T7 phage gene 10B
   8089..8136    +  terminator     T7 terminator: transcription terminator for bacteriophage T7 RNA polymerase
