[The description below was written by a language model from this plasmid's Addgene catalogue record and pLannotate feature annotations shown in this document.]
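Description:
pETM-60-NcQDE2_485-938_H is a bacterial expression plasmid of about 8.2 kb for producing a fragment (residues 485–938) of the Neurospora crassa Argonaute protein QDE-2 in E. coli. The catalogue lists the backbone as unknown, but the name and the annotated features point to a pET-type layout. It carries a ColE1/pBR322-family origin together with the bom region and the rop gene, which agrees with the recorded low copy number. It also has an f1 phage origin and a kanamycin resistance gene (aph(3')-Ia) for selection. Short tetracycline-resistance fragments and a partial AmpR promoter appear to be non-functional remnants of the vector's ancestry.

Expression is driven by a T7 promoter followed by a lac operator and the T7 gene 10 ribosome binding site, and a lacI gene with its own promoter is carried on the plasmid. Transcription therefore depends on a host that supplies T7 RNA polymerase, and it is repressed until induced with IPTG. The reading frame begins with NusA, a highly soluble E. coli protein used as a solubility-enhancing fusion partner. NusA is followed by a 6xHis tag and a short match to a TEV-site-containing tag, which suggests that the fusion partner can be removed with TEV protease. The QDE-2 insert was not annotated, but it presumably occupies the roughly 1.4 kb unannotated stretch after this element. A second His-tag match lies downstream of that stretch, perhaps reflected in the "_H" suffix of the name, and the record does not confirm that it is in frame with the insert. A T7 terminator closes the cassette. The associated publication concerns the crystal structure and ligand binding of an Argonaute MID domain, so the construct's likely use is recombinant protein production for purification and structural or biochemical study.
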