Addgene plasmid #146457: pETM-60-NcQDE2_485-938_H
Purpose: Bacterial Expression of NcQDE2_485-938
Depositing lab: Elisa Izaurralde. Depositing organization: Max Planck Institute for Developmental Biology. Publication: Crystal structure and ligand binding of the MID domain of a eukaryotic Argonaute protein. Boland A, Tritschler F, Heimstadt S, Izaurralde E, Weichenrieder O. EMBO Rep. 2010 Jul;11(7):522-7. doi: 10.1038/embor.2010.81. Epub 2010 Jun 11. PubMed 20539312.
Backbone
  Vector backbone: Unknown
  Vector type: Bacterial Expression
Growth in bacteria
  Bacterial resistance: Kanamycin, 50 μg/mL
  Growth temperature: 37°C
  Growth strain: DH5alpha
  Copy number: Low Copy
Gene/Insert
  Gene/Insert name: NcQDE2_485-938
  Species: Neurospora crassa
  Cloning method: Unknown
Terms and licenses: Academic/Nonprofit Terms; Industry Terms: Not Available to Industry
Depositor comments: Sequence given by UniProt.: Q9P8T1 Plasmids from this collection were made available to the research community and donated after the lab closed. Please note that the sequence provided by the depositing laboratory may be theoretical/predicted or based on Sanger sequencing results. There may be discrepancies between sequencing results obtained by Addgene and the depositor sequence. If an Addgene verified sequence is not available, please contact before placing your order to request that our lab fully sequence the plasmid.
How to cite: pETM-60-NcQDE2_485-938_H was a gift from Elisa Izaurralde (Addgene plasmid # 146457 ; http://n2t.net/addgene:146457 ; RRID:Addgene_146457)
